>Addgene plasmid #81950 | pDONR223_STAT6_WT | addgene full sequence | sequence record 169019 | Addgene NGS Result
ATCAAAGGATCTTCTTGAGATCCTTTTTTTCTGCGCGTAATCTGCTGCTTGCAAACAAAAAAACCACCGC
TACCAGCGGTGGTTTGTTTGCCGGATCAAGAGCTACCAACTCTTTTTCCGAAGGTAACTGGCTTCAGCAG
AGCGCAGATACCAAATACTGTTCTTCTAGTGTAGCCGTAGTTAGGCCACCACTTCAAGAACTCTGTAGCA
CCGCCTACATACCTCGCTCTGCTAATCCTGTTACCAGTGGCTGCTGCCAGTGGCGATAAGTCGTGTCTTA
CCGGGTTGGACTCAAGACGATAGTTACCGGATAAGGCGCAGCGGTCGGGCTGAACGGGGGGTTCGTGCAC
ACAGCCCAGCTTGGAGCGAACGACCTACACCGAACTGAGATACCTACAGCGTGAGCTATGAGAAAGCGCC
ACGCTTCCCGAAGGGAGAAAGGCGGACAGGTATCCGGTAAGCGGCAGGGTCGGAACAGGAGAGCGCACGA
GGGAGCTTCCAGGGGGAAACGCCTGGTATCTTTATAGTCCTGTCGGGTTTCGCCACCTCTGACTTGAGCG
TCGATTTTTGTGATGCTCGTCAGGGGGGCGGAGCCTATGGAAAAACGCCAGCAACGCGGCCTTTTTACGG
TTCCTGGCCTTTTGCTGGCCTTTTGCTCACATGTTCTTTCCTGCGTTATCCCCTGATTCTGTGGATAACC
GTATTACCGCCTTTGAGTGAGCTGATACCGCTCGCCGCAGCCGAACGACCGAGCGCAGCGAGTCAGTGAG
CGAGGAAGCGGAAGAGCGCCCAATACGCAAACCGCCTCTCCCCGCGCGTTGGCCGATTCATTAATGCAGC
TGGCACGACAGGTTTCCCGACTGGAAAGCGGGCAGTGAGCGCAACGCAATTAATACGCGTACCGCTAGCC
AGGAAGAGTTTGTAGAAACGCAAAAAGGCCATCCGTCAGGATGGCCTTCTGCTTAGTTTGATGCCTGGCA
GTTTATGGCGGGCGTCCTGCCCGCCACCCTCCGGGCCGTTGCTTCACAACGTTCAAATCCGCTCCCGGCG
GATTTGTCCTACTCAGGAGAGCGTTCACCGACAAACAACAGATAAAACGAAAGGCCCAGTCTTCCGACTG
AGCCTTTCGTTTTATTTGATGCCTGGCAGTTCCCTACTCTCGCGTTAACGCTAGCATGGATGTTTTCCCA
GTCACGACGTTGTAAAACGACGGCCAGTCTTAAGCTCGGGCCCCAAATAATGATTTTATTTTGACTGATA
GTGACCTGTTCGTTGCAACAAATTGATGAGCAATGCTTTTTTATAATGCCAACTTTGTACAAAAAAGTTG
GCATGTCTCTGTGGGGTCTGGTCTCCAAGATGCCCCCAGAAAAAGTGCAGCGGCTCTATGTCGACTTTCC
CCAACACCTGCGGCATCTTCTGGGTGACTGGCTGGAGAGCCAGCCCTGGGAGTTCCTGGTCGGCTCCGAC
GCCTTCTGCTGCAACTTGGCTAGTGCCCTACTTTCAGACACTGTCCAGCACCTTCAGGCCTCGGTGGGAG
AGCAGGGGGAGGGGAGCACCATCTTGCAACACATCAGCACCCTTGAGAGCATATATCAGAGGGACCCCCT
GAAGCTGGTGGCCACTTTCAGACAAATACTTCAAGGAGAGAAAAAAGCTGTTATGGAACAGTTCCGCCAC
TTGCCAATGCCTTTCCACTGGAAGCAGGAAGAACTCAAGTTTAAGACAGGCTTGCGGAGGCTGCAGCACC
GAGTAGGGGAGATCCACCTTCTCCGAGAAGCCCTGCAGAAGGGGGCTGAGGCTGGCCAAGTGTCTCTGCA
CAGCTTGATAGAAACTCCTGCTAATGGGACTGGGCCAAGTGAGGCCCTGGCCATGCTACTGCAGGAGACC
ACTGGAGAGCTAGAGGCAGCCAAAGCCCTAGTGCTGAAGAGGATCCAGATTTGGAAACGGCAGCAGCAGC
TGGCAGGGAATGGCGCACCGTTTGAGGAGAGCCTGGCCCCACTCCAGGAGAGGTGTGAAAGCCTGGTGGA
CATTTATTCCCAGCTACAGCAGGAGGTAGGGGCGGCTGGTGGGGAGCTTGAGCCCAAGACCCGGGCATCG
CTGACTGGCCGGCTGGATGAAGTCCTGAGAACCCTCGTCACCAGTTGCTTCCTGGTGGAGAAGCAGCCCC
CCCAGGTACTGAAGACTCAGACCAAGTTCCAGGCTGGAGTTCGATTCCTGTTGGGCTTGAGGTTCCTGGG
GGCCCCAGCCAAGCCTCCGCTGGTCAGGGCCGACATGGTGACAGAGAAGCAGGCGCGGGAGCTGAGTGTG
CCTCAGGGTCCTGGGGCTGGAGCAGAAAGCACTGGAGAAATCATCAACAACACTGTGCCCTTGGAGAACA
GCATTCCTGGGAACTGCTGCTCTGCCCTGTTCAAGAACCTGCTTCTCAAGAAGATCAAGCGGTGTGAGCG
GAAGGGCACTGAGTCTGTCACAGAGGAGAAGTGCGCTGTGCTCTTCTCTGCCAGCTTCACACTTGGCCCC
GGCAAACTCCCCATCCAGCTCCAGGCCCTGTCTCTGCCCCTGGTGGTCATCGTCCATGGCAACCAAGACA
ACAATGCCAAAGCCACTATCCTGTGGGACAATGCCTTCTCTGAGATGGACCGCGTGCCCTTTGTGGTGGC
TGAGCGGGTGCCCTGGGAGAAGATGTGTGAAACTCTGAACCTGAAGTTCATGGCTGAGGTGGGGACCAAC
CGGGGGCTGCTCCCAGAGCACTTCCTCTTCCTGGCCCAGAAGATCTTCAATGACAACAGCCTCAGTATGG
AGGCCTTCCAGCACCGTTCTGTGTCCTGGTCGCAGTTCAACAAGGAGATCCTGCTGGGCCGTGGCTTCAC
CTTTTGGCAGTGGTTTGATGGTGTCCTGGACCTCACCAAACGCTGTCTCCGGAGCTACTGGTCTGACCGG
CTGATCATTGGCTTCATCAGCAAACAGTACGTTACTAGCCTTCTTCTCAATGAGCCCGACGGAACCTTTC
TCCTCCGCTTCAGCGACTCAGAGATTGGGGGCATCACCATTGCCCATGTCATCCGGGGCCAGGATGGCTC
TCCACAGATAGAGAACATCCAGCCATTCTCTGCCAAAGACCTGTCCATTCGCTCACTGGGGGACCGAATC
CGGGATCTTGCTCAGCTCAAAAATCTCTATCCCAAGAAGCCCAAGGATGAGGCTTTCCGGAGCCACTACA
AGCCTGAACAGATGGGTAAGGATGGCAGGGGTTATGTCCCAGCTACCATCAAGATGACCGTGGAAAGGGA
CCAACCACTTCCTACCCCAGAGCTCCAGATGCCTACCATGGTGCCTTCTTATGACCTTGGAATGGCCCCT
GATTCCTCCATGAGCATGCAGCTTGGCCCAGATATGGTGCCCCAGGTGTACCCACCACACTCTCACTCCA
TCCCCCCGTATCAAGGCCTCTCCCCAGAAGAATCAGTCAACGTGTTGTCAGCCTTCCAGGAGCCTCACCT
GCAGATGCCCCCCAGCCTGGGCCAGATGAGCCTGCCCTTTGACCAGCCTCACCCCCAGGGCCTGCTGCCG
TGCCAGCCTCAGGAGCATGCTGTGTCCAGCCCTGACCCCCTGCTCTGCTCAGATGTGACCATGGTGGAAG
ACAGCTGCCTGAGCCAGCCAGTGACAGCGTTTCCTCAGGGCACTTGGATTGGTGAAGACATATTCCCTCC
TCTGCTGCCTCCCACTGAACAGGACCTCACTAAGCTTCTCCTGGAGGGGCAAGGGGAGTCGGGGGGAGGG
TCCTTGGGGGCACAGCCCCTCCTGCAGCCCTCCCACTATGGGCAATCTGGGATCTCAATGTCCCACATGG
ACCTAAGGGCCAACCCCAGTTGGTGCCCAACTTTCTTGTACAAAGTTGGCATTATAAGAAAGCATTGCTT
ATCAATTTGTTGCAACGAACAGGTCACTATCAGTCAAAATAAAATCATTATTTGCCATCCAGCTGATATC
CCCTATAGTGAGTCGTATTACATGGTCATAGCTGTTTCCTGGCAGCTCTGGCCCGTGTCTCAAAATCTCT
GATGTTACATTGCACAAGATAAAAATATATCATCATGCCTCCTCTAGACCAGCCAGGACAGAAATGCCTC
GACTTCGCTGCTACCCAAGGTTGCCGGGTGACGCACACCGTGGAAACGGATGAAGGCACGAACCCAGTGG
ACATAAGCCTGTTCGGTTCGTAAGCTGTAATGCAAGTAGCGTATGCGCTCACGCAACTGGTCCAGAACCT
TGACCGAACGCAGCGGTGGTAACGGCGCAGTGGCGGTTTTCATGGCTTGTTATGACTGTTTTTTTGGGGT
ACAGTCTATGCCTCGGGCATCCAAGCAGCAAGCGCGTTACGCCGTGGGTCGATGTTTGATGTTATGGAGC
AGCAACGATGTTACGCAGCAGGGCAGTCGCCCTAAAACAAAGTTAAACATTATGAGGGAAGCGGTGATCG
CCGAAGTATCGACTCAACTATCAGAGGTAGTTGGCGTCATCGAGCGCCATCTCGAACCGACGTTGCTGGC
CGTACATTTGTACGGCTCCGCAGTGGATGGCGGCCTGAAGCCACACAGTGATATTGATTTGCTGGTTACG
GTGACCGTAAGGCTTGATGAAACAACGCGGCGAGCTTTGATCAACGACCTTTTGGAAACTTCGGCTTCCC
CTGGAGAGAGCGAGATTCTCCGCGCTGTAGAAGTCACCATTGTTGTGCACGACGACATCATTCCGTGGCG
TTATCCAGCTAAGCGCGAACTGCAATTTGGAGAATGGCAGCGCAATGACATTCTTGCAGGTATCTTCGAG
CCAGCCACGATCGACATTGATCTGGCTATCTTGCTGACAAAAGCAAGAGAACATAGCGTTGCCTTGGTAG
GTCCAGCGGCGGAGGAACTCTTTGATCCGGTTCCTGAACAGGATCTATTTGAGGCGCTAAATGAAACCTT
AACGCTATGGAACTCGCCGCCCGACTGGGCTGGCGATGAGCGAAATGTAGTGCTTACGTTGTCCCGCATT
TGGTACAGCGCAGTAACCGGCAAAATCGCGCCGAAGGATGTCGCTGCCGACTGGGCAATGGAGCGCCTGC
CGGCCCAGTATCAGCCCGTCATACTTGAAGCTAGACAGGCTTATCTTGGACAAGAAGAAGATCGCTTGGC
CTCGCGCGCAGATCAGTTGGAAGAATTTGTCCACTACGTGAAAGGCGAGATCACCAAGGTAGTCGGCAAA
TAACCCTCGAGCCACCCATGACCAAAATCCCTTAACGTGAGTTACGCGTCGTTCCACTGAGCGTCAGACC
CCGTAGAAAAG
Features (pLannotate 1.2.2; 12 found; start..end, strand, type, name):
     15..603     +  rep_origin     ori: high-copy-number ColE1/pMB1/pBR322/pUC origin of replication
    786..878     +  CDS            lacI (fragment): lac repressor; lacI; The lac repressor binds to the lac operator to inhibit transcription in E. coli. This inhibition can be relieved by adding lactose or isopropyl-β-D-thiogalactopyranoside (IPTG).
    933..960     -  terminator     rrnB T2 terminator: transcription terminator T2 from the E. coli rrnB gene
   1092..1135    +  terminator     rrnB T1 terminator: Escherichia coli rrnB; transcription terminator T1 from the E. coli rrnB gene
   1182..1218    -  CDS            lacZα (fragment): LacZα fragment of β-galactosidase; lacZ fragment
   1235..1330    +  protein_bind   attL3: mutant version of attL; recombination site for the Gateway® LR reaction LR Clonase™
   1333..3873    +  CDS            STAT6: STAT6_HUMAN - Experimental evidence at protein level: Swiss-Prot protein existence level 1. Carries out a dual function: signal transduction and activation of transcription. Involved in IL4/interleukin-4- and IL3/interleukin-3-mediated signaling. From Homo sapiens (Human).
   3876..3974    -  protein_bind   attL2: mutant version of attL; recombination site for the Gateway® LR reaction LR Clonase™
   3992..4010    -  promoter       T7 promoter: promoter for bacteriophage T7 RNA polymerase
   4200..4223    +  promoter       Pc promoter (fragment): intI1 (promoter lies within the coding sequence); class 1 integron promoter
   4399..4455    +  CDS            GmR (fragment): gentamycin acetyltransferase; aacC1; confers resistance to gentamycin
   4462..5253    +  CDS            SmR: aminoglycoside adenylyltransferase (Murphy, 1985); aadA; confers resistance to spectinomycin and streptomycin
