[The description below was written by a language model from this plasmid's Addgene catalogue record and pLannotate feature annotations shown in this document.]
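Description:
pDONR223_STAT6_WT is a Gateway entry clone built on the Invitrogen pDONR223 backbone and carrying the wild-type human STAT6 open reading frame (reference transcript NM_003153.4). It is a bacterial propagation and cloning plasmid rather than an expression vector. It replicates at high copy in E. coli from a ColE1/pUC-type origin and is selected with spectinomycin through the aadA (SmR) aminoglycoside adenylyltransferase gene. This gene sits downstream of a fragment of the class 1 integron Pc promoter and a remnant of a gentamicin resistance gene. The sequenced record is 5,331 nt, consistent with the roughly 2.8 kb backbone plus a STAT6 coding sequence of about 2.5 kb.

The STAT6 coding sequence encodes the transcription factor that transduces IL-4 and IL-3 signalling. It is flanked by two attL recombination sites; the automated annotation labels the upstream one attL3 and the downstream one attL2. These sites allow the ORF to be moved by an LR Clonase reaction into any compatible Gateway destination vector. The record lists no promoter for the insert. The only nearby promoter is a T7 promoter beyond the downstream attL site, pointing back toward the insert on the opposite strand. The rrnB T1 and T2 terminators upstream insulate the cassette from read-through transcription, and small lacI and lacZα fragments are backbone remnants. The clone is in the "open" configuration, with no stop codon directly after the insert, so the ORF can be fused to C-terminal tags supplied by a destination vector. It belongs to the Target Accelerator Plasmid Collection and serves as the wild-type reference for functional studies of cancer-associated variants.
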