Addgene plasmid #81950: pDONR223_STAT6_WT
Purpose: Gateway Donor vector containing STAT6, part of the Target Accelerator Plasmid Collection.
Depositing lab: Jesse Boehm & William Hahn & David Root. Depositing organization: Broad Institute. Publication: Systematic Functional Interrogation of Rare Cancer Variants Identifies Oncogenic Alleles. Kim E, Ilic N, Shrestha Y, Zou L, Kamburov A, Zhu C, Yang X, Lubonja R, Tran N, Nguyen C, Lawrence MS, Piccioni F, Bagul M, Doench JG, Chouinard CR, Wu X, Hogstrom L, Natoli T, Tamayo P, Horn H, Corsello SM, Lage K, Root DE, Subramanian A, Golub TR, Getz G, Boehm JS, Hahn WC. Cancer Discov. 2016 Jul;6(7):714-26. doi: 10.1158/2159-8290.CD-16-0160. Epub 2016 May 4. PubMed 27147599.
Backbone
  Vector backbone: pDONR223
  Backbone manufacturer: Invitrogen
  Backbone size w/o insert (bp): 2790
  Vector type: Gateway Entry vector
Growth in bacteria
  Bacterial resistance: Spectinomycin, 50 μg/mL
  Growth temperature: 37°C
  Growth strain: DH5alpha
  Copy number: High Copy
Gene/Insert
  Gene/Insert name: STAT6 (alt name: NM_003153.4)
  Species: H. sapiens (human)
  Mutation: WT
  Entrez Gene: STAT6 (a.k.a. D12S1644, HIES6, IL-4-STAT, STAT6B, STAT6C)
  Promoter: None
  Cloning method: Gateway Cloning
  Sequencing primers: 5′ M13pUC-fwd; 3′ M13-Rev
Terms and licenses: Academic/Nonprofit Terms; Industry Terms: Not Available to Industry
Depositor comments: Open state: NO stop codon immediately follows insert
How to cite: pDONR223_STAT6_WT was a gift from Jesse Boehm & William Hahn & David Root (Addgene plasmid # 81950 ; http://n2t.net/addgene:81950 ; RRID:Addgene_81950)
