>Addgene plasmid #81950 | pDONR223_STAT6_WT | depositor partial sequence | sequence record 155269 | Insert sequence
ATGTCTCTGTGGGGTCTGGTCTCCAAGATGCCCCCAGAAAAAGTGCAGCGGCTCTATGTCGACTTTCCCC
AACACCTGCGGCATCTTCTGGGTGACTGGCTGGAGAGCCAGCCCTGGGAGTTCCTGGTCGGCTCCGACGC
CTTCTGCTGCAACTTGGCTAGTGCCCTACTTTCAGACACTGTCCAGCACCTTCAGGCCTCGGTGGGAGAG
CAGGGGGAGGGGAGCACCATCTTGCAACACATCAGCACCCTTGAGAGCATATATCAGAGGGACCCCCTGA
AGCTGGTGGCCACTTTCAGACAAATACTTCAAGGAGAGAAAAAAGCTGTTATGGAACAGTTCCGCCACTT
GCCAATGCCTTTCCACTGGAAGCAGGAAGAACTCAAGTTTAAGACAGGCTTGCGGAGGCTGCAGCACCGA
GTAGGGGAGATCCACCTTCTCCGAGAAGCCCTGCAGAAGGGGGCTGAGGCTGGCCAAGTGTCTCTGCACA
GCTTGATAGAAACTCCTGCTAATGGGACTGGGCCAAGTGAGGCCCTGGCCATGCTACTGCAGGAGACCAC
TGGAGAGCTAGAGGCAGCCAAAGCCCTAGTGCTGAAGAGGATCCAGATTTGGAAACGGCAGCAGCAGCTG
GCAGGGAATGGCGCACCGTTTGAGGAGAGCCTGGCCCCACTCCAGGAGAGGTGTGAAAGCCTGGTGGACA
TTTATTCCCAGCTACAGCAGGAGGTAGGGGCGGCTGGTGGGGAGCTTGAGCCCAAGACCCGGGCATCGCT
GACTGGCCGGCTGGATGAAGTCCTGAGAACCCTCGTCACCAGTTGCTTCCTGGTGGAGAAGCAGCCCCCC
CAGGTACTGAAGACTCAGACCAAGTTCCAGGCTGGAGTTCGATTCCTGTTGGGCTTGAGGTTCCTGGGGG
CCCCAGCCAAGCCTCCGCTGGTCAGGGCCGACATGGTGACAGAGAAGCAGGCGCGGGAGCTGAGTGTGCC
TCAGGGTCCTGGGGCTGGAGCAGAAAGCACTGGAGAAATCATCAACAACACTGTGCCCTTGGAGAACAGC
ATTCCTGGGAACTGCTGCTCTGCCCTGTTCAAGAACCTGCTTCTCAAGAAGATCAAGCGGTGTGAGCGGA
AGGGCACTGAGTCTGTCACAGAGGAGAAGTGCGCTGTGCTCTTCTCTGCCAGCTTCACACTTGGCCCCGG
CAAACTCCCCATCCAGCTCCAGGCCCTGTCTCTGCCCCTGGTGGTCATCGTCCATGGCAACCAAGACAAC
AATGCCAAAGCCACTATCCTGTGGGACAATGCCTTCTCTGAGATGGACCGCGTGCCCTTTGTGGTGGCTG
AGCGGGTGCCCTGGGAGAAGATGTGTGAAACTCTGAACCTGAAGTTCATGGCTGAGGTGGGGACCAACCG
GGGGCTGCTCCCAGAGCACTTCCTCTTCCTGGCCCAGAAGATCTTCAATGACAACAGCCTCAGTATGGAG
GCCTTCCAGCACCGTTCTGTGTCCTGGTCGCAGTTCAACAAGGAGATCCTGCTGGGCCGTGGCTTCACCT
TTTGGCAGTGGTTTGATGGTGTCCTGGACCTCACCAAACGCTGTCTCCGGAGCTACTGGTCTGACCGGCT
GATCATTGGCTTCATCAGCAAACAGTACGTTACTAGCCTTCTTCTCAATGAGCCCGACGGAACCTTTCTC
CTCCGCTTCAGCGACTCAGAGATTGGGGGCATCACCATTGCCCATGTCATCCGGGGCCAGGATGGCTCTC
CACAGATAGAGAACATCCAGCCATTCTCTGCCAAAGACCTGTCCATTCGCTCACTGGGGGACCGAATCCG
GGATCTTGCTCAGCTCAAAAATCTCTATCCCAAGAAGCCCAAGGATGAGGCTTTCCGGAGCCACTACAAG
CCTGAACAGATGGGTAAGGATGGCAGGGGTTATGTCCCAGCTACCATCAAGATGACCGTGGAAAGGGACC
AACCACTTCCTACCCCAGAGCTCCAGATGCCTACCATGGTGCCTTCTTATGACCTTGGAATGGCCCCTGA
TTCCTCCATGAGCATGCAGCTTGGCCCAGATATGGTGCCCCAGGTGTACCCACCACACTCTCACTCCATC
CCCCCGTATCAAGGCCTCTCCCCAGAAGAATCAGTCAACGTGTTGTCAGCCTTCCAGGAGCCTCACCTGC
AGATGCCCCCCAGCCTGGGCCAGATGAGCCTGCCCTTTGACCAGCCTCACCCCCAGGGCCTGCTGCCGTG
CCAGCCTCAGGAGCATGCTGTGTCCAGCCCTGACCCCCTGCTCTGCTCAGATGTGACCATGGTGGAAGAC
AGCTGCCTGAGCCAGCCAGTGACAGCGTTTCCTCAGGGCACTTGGATTGGTGAAGACATATTCCCTCCTC
TGCTGCCTCCCACTGAACAGGACCTCACTAAGCTTCTCCTGGAGGGGCAAGGGGAGTCGGGGGGAGGGTC
CTTGGGGGCACAGCCCCTCCTGCAGCCCTCCCACTATGGGCAATCTGGGATCTCAATGTCCCACATGGAC
CTAAGGGCCAACCCCAGTTGG
